>Addgene plasmid #213945 | pAAV_BiSSTe4_ChR2_mCherry | addgene full sequence | sequence record 421869 | Addgene NGS Result
CCTGCAGGCAGCTGCGCGCTCGCTCGCTCACTGAGGCCGCCCGGGCGTCGGGCGACCTTTGGTCGCCCGG
CCTCAGTGAGCGAGCGAGCGCGCAGAGAGGGAGTGGCCAACTCCATCACTAGGGGTTCCTGCGGCCGCAC
GCGTATCGATTTTCAGCATAAGCAAGATGGAATGGACAATCTCTTATTTCATCCTAAGTTTTACAGGAGG
TCCTTGTTTTATGTAAATTTCCAACCATTTCAAAAGCTCTTTATGTGTGTATTTTTTTTTTAACCATTTT
TGACAGTTTCAACTCTTTCTTCTCCCATGATTTCTTTTTGCTCTCAACTGTTATGGGAGAGACACCAGGT
TCTGTATGCATTTCTGCTTTGGGTTGAAAATTTTATGCACTTCAAATCAAGCTTCATTCACATAGCTAAA
TTCACTGAGGATACTTCTTCCCTTTGAAAATTTGACAAGATTCTTAACAACCCTTCCCCGTTCTCCTCAT
ATTTGTTGAGTTTCCTAGTGCATGTCCTTCTCCCTGCCCCCAGAATAACTAGCAGGTGTGACACAGGCAT
GCATTTTGCATTTTCCAAGTCTGTGATGCTAACTTTAGGCCTAGAAACATTAGCAGATTTCCTCTTTTTA
TCATGCATACATTTGCTGCTTCTGTTATCCAATCTAGTCACTTTAAAGAATTTTCTTATTTCTTTTGGGA
CCTGTGCAATCTGTTGCAAGCTAGAAATGTCCATGGCTAGACCAATAAATTCACTAGATAAATTTACCTG
TGGCCACATTATTTAAAAGTCTGTGATCGATGTTTAAACTTCCTGCAGCCCGGGCTGGGCATAAAAGTCA
GGGCAGAGCCATCTATTGCTTACATTTGCTTCTAGCCTGCAAGTCGAGGAGCGCAGCCTTCCAGAAGCAG
AGCGCGGCGCCTTAAGCTGCAGAAGTTGGTCGTGAGGCACTGGGCACGTAAGTATCAAGGTTACAAGACA
GGTTTAAGGAGACCAATAGAAACTGGGCTTGTCGAGACAGAGAAGACTCTTGCGTTTCTGATAGGCACCT
ATTGGTCTTACTGACATCCACTTTGCCTTTCTCTCCACAGCGAGCTCGCTAGCGCGATCGCGCCACCATG
GACTATGGCGGCGCTTTGTCTGCCGTCGGACGCGAACTTTTGTTCGTTACTAATCCTGTGGTGGTGAACG
GGTCCGTCCTGGTCCCTGAGGATCAATGTTACTGTGCCGGATGGATTGAATCTCGCGGCACGAACGGCGC
TCAGACCGCGTCAAATGTCCTGCAGTGGCTTGCAGCAGGATTCAGCATTTTGCTGCTGATGTTCTATGCC
TACCAAACCTGGAAATCTACATGCGGCTGGGAGGAGATCTATGTGTGCGCCATTGAAATGGTTAAGGTGA
TTCTCGAGTTCTTTTTTGAGTTTAAGAATCCCTCTATGCTCTACCTTGCCACAGGACACCGGGTGCAGTG
GCTGCGCTATGCAGAGTGGCTGCTCACTTGTCCTGTCATCCTTATCCGCCTGAGCAACCTCACCGGCCTG
AGCAACGACTACAGCAGGAGAACCATGGGACTCCTTGTCTCAGACATCGGGACTATCGTGTGGGGGGCTA
CCAGCGCCATGGCAACCGGCTATGTTAAAGTCATCTTCTTTTGTCTTGGATTGTGCTATGGCGCGAACAC
ATTTTTTCACGCCGCCAAAGCATATATCGAGGGTTATCATACTGTGCCAAAGGGTCGGTGCCGCCAGGTC
GTGACCGGCATGGCATGGCTGTTTTTCGTGAGCTGGGGTATGTTCCCAATTCTCTTCATTTTGGGGCCCG
AAGGTTTTGGCGTCCTGAGCGTCTATGGCTCCACCGTAGGTCACACGATTATTGATCTGATGAGTAAAAA
TTGTTGGGGGTTGTTGGGACACTACCTGCGCGTCCTGATCCACGAGCACATATTGATTCACGGAGATATC
CGCAAAACCACCAAACTGAACATCGGCGGAACGGAGATCGAGGTCGAGACTCTCGTCGAAGACGAAGCCG
AGGCCGGAGCCGTGCCAGCGGCCGCCGTGAGCAAGGGCGAGGAGGATAACATGGCCATCATCAAGGAGTT
CATGCGCTTCAAGGTGCACATGGAGGGCTCCGTGAACGGCCACGAGTTCGAGATCGAGGGCGAGGGCGAG
GGCCGCCCCTACGAGGGCACCCAGACCGCCAAGCTGAAGGTGACCAAGGGTGGCCCCCTGCCCTTCGCCT
GGGACATCCTGTCCCCTCAGTTCATGTACGGCTCCAAGGCCTACGTGAAGCACCCCGCCGACATCCCCGA
CTACTTGAAGCTGTCCTTCCCCGAGGGCTTCAAGTGGGAGCGCGTGATGAACTTCGAGGACGGCGGCGTG
GTGACCGTGACCCAGGACTCCTCCCTGCAGGACGGCGAGTTCATCTACAAGGTGAAGCTGCGCGGCACCA
ACTTCCCCTCCGACGGCCCCGTAATGCAGAAGAAGACCATGGGCTGGGAGGCCTCCTCCGAGCGGATGTA
CCCCGAGGACGGCGCCCTGAAGGGCGAGATCAAGCAGAGGCTGAAGCTGAAGGACGGCGGCCACTACGAC
GCTGAGGTCAAGACCACCTACAAGGCCAAGAAGCCCGTGCAGCTGCCCGGCGCCTACAACGTCAACATCA
AGTTGGACATCACCTCCCACAACGAGGACTACACCATCGTGGAACAGTACGAACGCGCCGAGGGCCGCCA
CTCCACCGGCGGCATGGACGAGCTGTACAAGTAAGGCGCGCCCCACCCCTGCAGGGAATTCGATATCAAG
CTTATCGATAATCAACCTCTGGATTACAAAATTTGTGAAAGATTGACTGGTATTCTTAACTATGTTGCTC
CTTTTACGCTATGTGGATACGCTGCTTTAATGCCTTTGTATCATGCTATTGCTTCCCGTATGGCTTTCAT
TTTCTCCTCCTTGTATAAATCCTGGTTGCTGTCTCTTTATGAGGAGTTGTGGCCCGTTGTCAGGCAACGT
GGCGTGGTGTGCACTGTGTTTGCTGACGCAACCCCCACTGGTTGGGGCATTGCCACCACCTGTCAGCTCC
TTTCCGGGACTTTCGCTTTCCCCCTCCCTATTGCCACGGCGGAACTCATCGCCGCCTGCCTTGCCCGCTG
CTGGACAGGGGCTCGGCTGTTGGGCACTGACAATTCCGTGGTGTTGTCGGGGAAATCATCGTCCTTTCCT
TGGCTGCTCGCCTATGTTGCCACCTGGATTCTGCGCGGGACGTCCTTCTGCTACGTCCCTTCGGCCCTCA
ATCCAGCGGACCTTCCTTCCCGCGGCCTGCTGCCGGCTCTGCGGCCTCTTCCGCGTCTTCGCCTTCGCCC
TCAGACGAGTCGGATCTCCCTTTGGGCCGCCTCCCCGCATCGATACCGAGCGCTGCTCGAGAGATCTGTG
ATAGCGGCCATCAAGCTGGCCGCGACTCTAGATCATAATCAGCCATACCACATTTGTAGAGGTTTTACTT
GCTTTAAAAAACCTCCCACACCTCCCCCTGAACCTGAAACATAAAATGAATGCAATTGTTGTTGTTAACT
TGTTTATTGCAGCTTATAATGGTTACAAATAAAGCAATAGCATCACAAATTTCACAAATAAAGCATTTTT
TTCACTGCATTCTAGTTGTGGTTTGTCCAAACTCATCAATGTATCAGCTTATCGATACCGCATGCACGTG
CGGACCGAGCGGCCGCAGGAACCCCTAGTGATGGAGTTGGCCACTCCCTCTCTGCGCGCTCGCTCGCTCA
CTGAGGCCGGGCGACCAAAGGTCGCCCGACGCCCGGGCTTTGCCCGGGCGGCCTCAGTGAGCGAGCGAGC
GCGCAGCTGCCTGCAGGGGCGCCTGATGCGGTATTTTCTCCTTACGCATCTGTGCGGTATTTCACACCGC
ATA
[95 nt withheld, positions 3924-4018]
T
[46 nt withheld, positions 4020-4065]
C
[141 nt withheld, positions 4067-4207]
CCTTTGACGTTGGAGTCCACGTTCTTT
[37 nt withheld, positions 4235-4271]
ACTCTATCTCGGGCTATTCTTTTGATTTATAAGGGATTTTGCCGATTTCGGTCTATTGGTTAAAAAATGA
GCTGATTTAACAAAAATTTAACGCGAATTTTAACAAAATATTAACGTTTACAATTTTATGGTGCACTCTC
AGTACAATCTGCTCTGATGCCGCATAGTTAAGCCAGCCCCGACACCCGCCAACACCCGCTGACGCGCCCT
GACGGGCTTGTCTGCTCCCGGCATCCGCTTACAGACAAGCTGTGACCGTCTCCGGGAGCTGCATGTGTCA
GAGGTTTTCACCGTCATCACCGAAACGCGCGAGACGAAAGGGCCTCGTGATACGCCTATTTTTATAGGTT
AATGTCATGATAATAATGGTTTCTTAGACGTCAGGTGGCACTTTTCGGGGAAATGTGCGCGGAACCCCTA
TTTGTTTATTTTTCTAAATACATTCAAATATGTATCCGCTCATGAGACAATAACCCTGATAAATGCTTCA
ATAATATTGAAAAAGGAAGAGTATGAGTATTCAACATTTCCGTGTCGCCCTTATTCCCTTTTTTGCGGCA
TTTTGCCTTCCTGTTTTTGCTCACCCAGAAACGCTGGTGAAAGTAAAAGATGCTGAAGATCAGTTGGGTG
CACGAGTGGGTTACATCGAACTGGATCTCAACAGCGGTAAGATCCTTGAGAGTTTTCGCCCCGAAGAACG
TTTTCCAATGATGAGCACTTTTAAAGTTCTGCTATGTGGCGCGGTATTATCCCGTATTGACGCCGGGCAA
GAGCAACTCGGTCGCCGCATACACTATTCTCAGAATGACTTGGTTGAGTACTCACCAGTCACAGAAAAGC
ATCTTACGGATGGCATGACAGTAAGAGAATTATGCAGTGCTGCCATAACCATGAGTGATAACACTGCGGC
CAACTTACTTCTGACAACGATCGGAGGACCGAAGGAGCTAACCGCTTTTTTGCACAACATGGGGGATCAT
GTAACTCGCCTTGATCGTTGGGAACCGGAGCTGAATGAAGCCATACCAAACGACGAGCGTGACACCACGA
TGCCTGTAGCAATGGCAACAACGTTGCGCAAACTATTAACTGGCGAACTACTTACTCTAGCTTCCCGGCA
ACAATTAATAGACTGGATGGAGGCGGATAAAGTTGCAGGACCACTTCTGCGCTCGGCCCTTCCGGCTGGC
TGGTTTATTGCTGATAAATCTGGAGCCGGTGAGCGTGGGTCTCGCGGTATCATTGCAGCACTGGGGCCAG
ATGGTAAGCCCTCCCGTATCGTAGTTATCTACACGACGGGGAGTCAGGCAACTATGGATGAACGAAATAG
ACAGATCGCTGAGATAGGTGCCTCACTGATTAAGCATTGGTAACTGTCAGACCAAGTTTACTCATATATA
CTTTAGATTGATTTAAAACTTCATTTTTAATTTAAAAGGATCTAGGTGAAGATCCTTTTTGATAATCTCA
TGACCAAAATCCCTTAACGTGAGTTTTCGTTCCACTGAGCGTCAGACCCCGTAGAAAAGATCAAAGGATC
TTCTTGAGATCCTTTTTTTCTGCGCGTAATCTGCTGCTTGCAAACAAAAAAACCACCGCTACCAGCGGTG
GTTTGTTTGCCGGATCAAGAGCTACCAACTCTTTTTCCGAAGGTAACTGGCTTCAGCAGAGCGCAGATAC
CAAATACTGTTCTTCTAGTGTAGCCGTAGTTAGGCCACCACTTCAAGAACTCTGTAGCACCGCCTACATA
CCTCGCTCTGCTAATCCTGTTACCAGTGGCTGCTGCCAGTGGCGATAAGTCGTGTCTTACCGGGTTGGAC
TCAAGACGATAGTTACCGGATAAGGCGCAGCGGTCGGGCTGAACGGGGGGTTCGTGCACACAGCCCAGCT
TGGAGCGAACGACCTACACCGAACTGAGATACCTACAGCGTGAGCTATGAGAAAGCGCCACGCTTCCCGA
AGGGAGAAAGGCGGACAGGTATCCGGTAAGCGGCAGGGTCGGAACAGGAGAGCGCACGAGGGAGCTTCCA
GGGGGAAACGCCTGGTATCTTTATAGTCCTGTCGGGTTTCGCCACCTCTGACTTGAGCGTCGATTTTTGT
GATGCTCGTCAGGGGGGCGGAGCCTATGGAAAAACGCCAGCAACGCGGCCTTTTTACGGTTCCTGGCCTT
TTGCTGGCCTTTTGCTCACATGT
Features (pLannotate 1.2.2; 17 found; start..end, strand, type, name):
     12..39      +  repeat_region  AAV2 ITR (fragment): inverted terminal repeat of adeno-associated virus serotype 2 inverted
     68..95      +  repeat_region  AAV2 ITR (fragment): inverted terminal repeat of adeno-associated virus serotype 2 inverted
    958..1090    +  intron         chimeric intron: chimera between introns from human β-globin and immunoglobulin heavy chain genes
   1118..2044    +  CDS            ChR2(H134R): H134R mutant of an N-terminal fragment of channelrhodopsin-2 from the alga Chlamydomonas reinhardtii (Nagel et al., 2005) blue light-activated cation channel
   2057..2763    +  CDS            mCherry (fragment): monomeric derivative of DsRed fluorescent protein (Shaner et al., 2004) mammalian codon-optimized
   2785..2810    +  misc_feature   MCS (fragment): pBluescript multiple cloning site
   2810..3398    +  misc_feature   WPRE: woodchuck hepatitis virus posttranscriptional regulatory element
   3461..3544    +  CDS            large T antigen (fragment): large T antigen from SV40 (simian virus 40)
   3567..3648    +  polyA_signal   SV40 poly(A) signal: SV40 polyadenylation signal
   3727..3867    +  repeat_region  AAV2 ITR: inverted terminal repeat of adeno-associated virus serotype 2 inverted
   3872..3923    -  misc_feature   bom (fragment): basis of mobility region from pBR322
   3942..4397    +  rep_origin     f1 ori (sequence partly withheld): f1 bacteriophage origin of replication; arrow indicates direction of (+) strand synthesis
   4398..4447    -  misc_feature   bom (fragment): basis of mobility region from pBR322
   4549..4584    -  CDS            rop (fragment): Rop protein, which maintains plasmids at low copy number; rop
   4679..4783    +  promoter       AmpR promoter: bla
   4784..5644    +  CDS            AmpR: β-lactamase; bla; confers resistance to ampicillin, carbenicillin, and related antibiotics
   5815..6403    +  rep_origin     ori: high-copy-number ColE1/pMB1/pBR322/pUC origin of replication
