[The description below was written by a language model from this plasmid's Addgene catalogue record and pLannotate feature annotations shown in this document.]
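Description:
pAAV_BiSSTe4_ChR2_mCherry is a 6,464 bp adeno-associated virus transfer plasmid built on the pAAV-S5E2-dTom-nlsdTom backbone, designed to deliver an optogenetic actuator to somatostatin (SST) interneurons. It is propagated in bacteria as a high-copy plasmid through a ColE1/pUC-type origin and selected with ampicillin via the β-lactamase gene. An f1 phage origin is also present, along with small remnants of pBR322 bom and rop sequences. The expression cassette is bounded by AAV2 inverted terminal repeats, which direct replication and packaging of the intervening DNA into AAV capsids. The annotation detects a full-length ITR on the right side and only short fragments on the left, as often happens when annotating these structured repeats.

The payload is a synthetic fusion of channelrhodopsin-2 carrying the H134R mutation, a blue light-gated cation channel from Chlamydomonas reinhardtii, joined at its C-terminus to the red fluorescent protein mCherry, so that expressing cells can be both photostimulated and visualised. Expression is driven by the BiSSTe4 enhancer (alias WDS0004), which the record describes as targeting SST interneurons. This element is not annotated in the feature table but presumably lies in the unannotated region between the left ITR and a chimeric β-globin/immunoglobulin intron that precedes the coding sequence. Any minimal promoter paired with the enhancer is not stated. Downstream, a WPRE enhances transcript stability and expression, followed by an SV40 polyadenylation signal. The construct belongs to an enhancer-AAV toolbox for targeting and manipulating distinct interneuron subtypes without transgenic driver lines, and viral preparations are listed in AAV1 and PHP.eB serotypes.
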