Addgene plasmid #213945: pAAV_BiSSTe4_ChR2_mCherry
Purpose: AAV construct expressing mCherry-tagged channelrhodopsin-2 driven by SST interneuron-targeting enhancer. Alias: pAAV_WDS0004_ChR2_mCherry
Depositing lab: Gordon Fishell. Publication: An enhancer-AAV toolbox to target and manipulate distinct interneuron subtypes. Furlanis E, Dai M, Leyva Garcia B, Tran T, Vergara J, Pereira A, Gorissen BL, Wills S, Vlachos A, Hairston A, Dwivedi D, Du S, McMahon J, Huang S, Morabito A, Vazquez A, Kim S, Lee AT, Chang EF, Razzaq T, Qazi A, Vargish G, Yuan X, Caccavano A, Hunt S, Chittajallu R, McLean N, Hewitt L, Paranzino E, Rice H, Cummins AC, Plotnikova A, Mohanty A, Tangen AC, Shin JH, Azadi R, Eldridge MAG, Alvarez VA, Averbeck BB, Alyahyay M, Vallejo TR, Soheib M, Vattino LG, MacGregor CP, Chatain CP, Banks E, Olah VJ, Naskar S, Hill S, Liebergall S, Badiani R, Hyde L, Hanley E, Xu Q, Allaway KC, Goldberg EM, Rowan MJM, Nowakowski TJ, Lee S, Favuzzi E, Kaeser PS, Sjulson L, Batista-Brito R, Takesian AE, Ibrahim LA, Iqbal A, Pelkey KA, McBain CJ, Dimidschstein J, Fishell G, Wang Y. Neuron. 2025 May 21;113(10):1525-1547.e15. doi: 10.1016/j.neuron.2025.05.002. PubMed 40403705.
Backbone
  Vector backbone: pAAV-S5E2-dTom-nlsdTom
  Total vector size (bp): 6464
  Vector type: AAV
Growth in bacteria
  Bacterial resistance: Ampicillin, 100 μg/mL
  Growth temperature: 37°C
  Growth strain: NEB Stable
  Copy number: High Copy
Gene/Insert
  Gene/Insert name: Channelrhodopsin 2-mCherry
  Species: Synthetic
  Insert size (bp): 1647
Terms and licenses: Academic/Nonprofit Terms; Industry Terms: Not Available to Industry
Depositor comments: Please visit https://doi.org/10.1101/2024.07.17.603924 for bioRxiv preprint.
How to cite: pAAV_BiSSTe4_ChR2_mCherry was a gift from Gordon Fishell (Addgene plasmid # 213945 ; http://n2t.net/addgene:213945 ; RRID:Addgene_213945) For viral preps, please replace (Addgene plasmid # 213945) in the above sentence with: (Addgene viral prep # 213945-AAV1) or (Addgene viral prep # 213945-PHPeB)
